>Addgene plasmid #164578 | pTKA002 | addgene full sequence | sequence record 323630 | Addgene NGS Result
[120 nt withheld, positions 1-120]
C
[91 nt withheld, positions 122-212]
A
[49 nt withheld, positions 214-262]
CCTTTGACGTTGGAGTCCACGTTCTTT
[37 nt withheld, positions 290-326]
ACCCTATCTCGGTCTATTCTTTTGATTTATAAGGGATTTTGCCGATTTCGGCCTATTGGTTAAAAAATGA
GCTGATTTAACAAAAATTTAACGCGAATTTTAACAAAATATTAACGTTTACAATTTCTGGCGGCACGATG
GCATGAGATTATCAAAAAGGATCTTCACCTAGATCCTTTTAAATTAAAAATGAAGTTTTAAATCAATCTA
AAGTATATATGAGTAAACTTGGTCTGACAGTTACCAATGCTTAATCAGTGAGGCACCTATCTCAGCGATC
TGTCTATTTCGTTCATCCATAGTTGCCTGACTCCCCGTCGTGTAGATAACTACGATACGGGAGGGCTTAC
CATCTGGCCCCAGTGCTGCAATGATACCGCGAGACCCACGCTCACCGGCTCCAGATTTATCAGCAATAAA
CCAGCCAGCCGGAAGGGCCGAGCGCAGAAGTGGTCCTGCAACTTTATCCGCCTCCATCCAGTCTATTAAT
TGTTGCCGGGAAGCTAGAGTAAGTAGTTCGCCAGTTAATAGTTTGCGCAACGTTGTTGCCATTGCTACAG
GCATCGTGGTGTCACGCTCGTCGTTTGGTATGGCTTCATTCAGCTCCGGTTCCCAACGATCAAGGCGAGT
TACATGATCCCCCATGTTGTGCAAAAAAGCGGTTAGCTCCTTCGGTCCTCCGATCGTTGTCAGAAGTAAG
TTGGCCGCAGTGTTATCACTCATGGTTATGGCAGCACTGCATAATTCTCTTACTGTCATGCCATCCGTAA
GATGCTTTTCTGTGACTGGTGAGTACTCAACCAAGTCATTCTGAGAATAGTGTATGCGGCGACCGAGTTG
CTCTTGCCCGGCGTCAATACGGGATAATACCGCGCCACATAGCAGAACTTTAAAAGTGCTCATCATTGGA
AAACGTTCTTCGGGGCGAAAACTCTCAAGGATCTTACCGCTGTTGAGATCCAGTTCGATGTAACCCACTC
GTGCACCCAACTGATCTTCAGCATCTTTTACTTTCACCAGCGTTTCTGGGTGAGCAAAAACAGGAAGGCA
AAATGCCGCAAAAAAGGGAATAAGGGCGACACGGAAATGTTGAATACTCATACTCTTCCTTTTTCAATCA
TGATTGAAGCATTTATCAGGGTTATTGTCTCATGAGCGGATACATATTTGAATGTATTTAGAAAAATAAA
CAAATAGGTCATGACCAAAATCCCTTAACGTGAGTTTTCGTTCCACTGAGCGTCAGACCCCGTAGAAAAG
ATCAAAGGATCTTCTTGAGATCCTTTTTTTCTGCGCGTAATCTGCTGCTTGCAAACAAAAAAACCACCGC
TACCAGCGGTGGTTTGTTTGCCGGATCAAGAGCTACCAACTCTTTTTCCGAAGGTAACTGGCTTCAGCAG
AGCGCAGATACCAAATACTGTCCTTCTAGTGTAGCCGTAGTTAGGCCACCACTTCAAGAACTCTGTAGCA
CCGCCTACATACCTCGCTCTGCTAATCCTGTTACCAGTGGCTGCTGCCAGTGGCGATAAGTCGTGTCTTA
CCGGGTTGGACTCAAGACGATAGTTACCGGATAAGGCGCAGCGGTCGGGCTGAACGGGGGGTTCGTGCAC
ACAGCCCAGCTTGGAGCGAACGACCTACACCGAACTGAGATACCTACAGCGTGAGCTATGAGAAAGCGCC
ACGCTTCCCGAAGGGAGAAAGGCGGACAGGTATCCGGTAAGCGGCAGGGTCGGAACAGGAGAGCGCACGA
GGGAGCTTCCAGGGGGAAACGCCTGGTATCTTTATAGTCCTGTCGGGTTTCGCCACCTCTGACTTGAGCG
TCGATTTTTGTGATGCTCGTCAGGGGGGCGGAGCCTATGGAAAAACGCCAGCAACGCGGCCTTTTTACGG
TTCCTGGCCTTTTGCTGGCCTTTTGCTCACATGTTCTTTCCTGCGTTATCCCCTGATTCTGTGGATAACC
GTATTACCGCCTTTGAGTGAGCTGATACCGCTCGCCGCAGCCGAACGACCGAGCGCAGCGAGTCAGTGAG
CGAGGAAGCGGAAGAGCGCCTGATGCGGTATTTTCTCCTTACGCATCTGTGCGGTATTTCACACCGCAAT
GGTGCACTCTCAGTACAATCTGCTCTGATGCCGCATAGTTAAGCCAGTATACACTCCGCTATCGCTACGT
GACTGGGTCATGGCTGCGCCCCGACACCCGCCAACACCCGCTGACGCGCCCTGACGGGCTTGTCTGCTCC
CGGCATCCGCTTACAGACAAGCTGTGACCGTCTCCGGGAGCTGCATGTGTCAGAGGTTTTCACCGTCATC
ACCGAAACGCGCGAGGCAGCTGCGGTAAAGCTCATCAGCGTGGTCGTGAAGCGATTCACAGATGTCTGCC
TGTTCATCCGCGTCCAGCTCGTTGAGTTTCTCCAGAAGCGTTAATGTCTGGCTTCTGATAAAGCGGGCCA
TGTTAAGGGCGGTTTTTTCCTGTTTGGTCACTGATGCCTCCGTGTAAGGGGGATTTCTGTTCATGGGGGT
AATGATACCGATGAAACGAGAGAGGATGCTCACGATACGGGTTACTGATGATGAACATGCCCGGTTACTG
GAACGTTGTGAGGGTAAACAACTGGCGGTATGGATGCGGCGGGACCAGAGAAAAATCACTCAGGGTCAAT
GCCAGCGCTTCGTTAATACAGATGTAGGTGTTCCACAGGGTAGCCAGCAGCATCCTGCGATGCAGATCCG
GAACATAATGGTGCAGGGCGCTGACTTCCGCGTTTCCAGACTTTACGAAACACGGAAACCGAAGACCATT
CATGTTGTTGCTCAGGTCGCAGACGTTTTGCAGCAGCAGTCGCTTCACGTTCGCTCGCGTATCGGTGATT
CATTCTGCTAACCAGTAAGGCAACCCCGCCAGCCTAGCCGGGTCCTCAACGACAGGAGCACGATCATGCT
AGTCATGCCCCGCGCCCACCGGAAGGAGCTGACTGGGTTGAAGGCTCTCAAGGGCATCGGTCGAGATCCC
GGTGCCTAATGAGTGAGCTAACTTACATTAATTGCGTTGCGCTCACTGCCCGCTTTCCAGTCGGGAAACC
TGTCGTGCCAGCTGCATTAATGAATCGGCCAACGCGCGGGGAGAGGCGGTTTGCGTATTGGGCGCCAGGG
TGGTTTTTCTTTTCACCAGTGAGACGGGCAACAGCTGATTGCCCTTCACCGCCTGGCCCTGAGAGAGTTG
CAGCAAGCGGTCCACGCTGGTTTGCCCCAGCAGGCGAAAATCCTGTTTGATGGTGGTTAACGGCGGGATA
TAACATGAGCTGTCTTCGGTATCGTCGTATCCCACTACCGAGATGTCCGCACCAACGCGCAGCCCGGACT
CGGTAATGGCGCGCATTGCGCCCAGCGCCATCTGATCGTTGGCAACCAGCATCGCAGTGGGAACGATGCC
CTCATTCAGCATTTGCATGGTTTGTTGAAAACCGGACATGGCACTCCAGTCGCCTTCCCGTTCCGCTATC
GGCTGAATTTGATTGCGAGTGAGATATTTATGCCAGCCAGCCAGACGCAGACGCGCCGAGACAGAACTTA
ATGGGCCCGCTAACAGCGCGATTTGCTGGTGACCCAATGCGACCAGATGCTCCACGCCCAGTCGCGTACC
GTCTTCATGGGAGAAAATAATACTGTTGATGGGTGTCTGGTCAGAGACATCAAGAAATAACGCCGGAACA
TTAGTGCAGGCAGCTTCCACAGCAATGGCATCCTGGTCATCCAGCGGATAGTTAATGATCAGCCCACTGA
CGCGTTGCGCGAGAAGATTGTGCACCGCCGCTTTACAGGCTTCGACGCCGCTTCGTTCTACCATCGACAC
CACCACGCTGGCACCCAGTTGATCGGCGCGAGATTTAATCGCCGCGACAATTTGCGACGGCGCGTGCAGG
GCCAGACTGGAGGTGGCAACGCCAATCAGCAACGACTGTTTGCCCGCCAGTTGTTGTGCCACGCGGTTGG
GAATGTAATTCAGCTCCGCCATCGCCGCTTCCACTTTTTCCCGCGTTTTCGCAGAAACGTGGCTGGCCTG
GTTCACCACGCGGGAAACGGTCTGATAAGAGACACCGGCATACTCTGCGACATCGTATAACGTTACTGGT
TTCACATTCACCACCCTGAATTGACTCTCTTCCGGGCGCTATCATGCCATACCGCGAAAGGTTTTGCGCC
ATTCGATGGTGTCCGGGATCTCGACGCTCTCCCTTATGCGACTCCTGCATTAGGAAGCAGCCCAGTAGTA
GGTTGAGGCCGTTGAGCACCGCCGCCGCAAGGAATGGTGCATGCAAGGAGATGGCGCCCAACAGTCCCCC
GGCCACGGGGCCTGCCACCATACCCACGCCGAAACAAGCGCTCATGAGCCCGAAGTGGCGAGCCCGATCT
TCCCCATCGGTGATGTCGGCGATATAGGCGCCAGCAACCGCACCTGTGGCGCCGGTGATGCCGGCCACGA
TGCGTCCGGCGTAGAGGATCGAGATCGATCTCGATCCCGCGAAATTAATACGACTCACTATAGGGGAATT
GTGAGCGGATAACAATTCCCCTCTAGAAATAATTTTGTTTAACTTTAAGAAGGAGATATACCATGGCACA
TCACCACCACCATCACGTGGATGACGACGACAAGATGGAGAATCTTTATTTTCAGGGTGCGATCGCTAGC
GAGTTCAGCAGCCTGCCGAGCTACGCTGCTTTCGCTACCGCTCAGGAAGCGTACGAACAGGCGGTGGCTA
ACGGCGACAGCGAAGTGGTTCTGAAGAAACTGAAGAAAAGCCTGAACGTTGCTAAAAGCGAGTTCGACCG
TGATGCGGCTATGCAGCGTAAGCTGGAAAAAATGGCGGACCAGGCTATGACCCAGATGTACAAGCAGGCG
CGTAGCGAGGATAAGCGTGCGAAAGTGACCAGCGCTATGCAGACCATGCTGTTCACCATGCTGCGTAAAC
TGGACAACGATGCGCTGAACAACATCATCAACAACGCTCGTGACGGTTGCGTTCCGCTGAACATCATCCC
GCTGACCACCGCGGCTAAGCTGATGGTGGTTATCCCGGACTACAACACCTACAAAAACACCTGCGATGGC
ACCACCTTCACCTACGCGAGCGCTCTGTGGGAGATCCAGCAGGTGGTTGACGCTGATAGCAAGATCGTGC
AGCTGAGCGAAATCAGCATGGATAACAGCCCGAACCTGGCTTGGCCGCTGATTGTGACCGCCCTGCGTGC
TAACTCCGCTGTGAAACTGCAATAACCGGGCTTCTCCTCAAATCTCGAGTCTGGTAAAGAAACCGCTGCT
GCGAAATTTGAACGCCAGCACATGGACTCGTCTACTAGCGCAGCTTAATTAACCTAGGCTGCTGCCACCG
CTGAGCAATAACTAGCATAACCCCTTGGGGCCTCTAAACGGGTCTTGAGGGGTTTTTTGCTGAAAGGAGG
AACTATATCCGGATTGGCGAATGGGACGC
Features (pLannotate 1.2.2; 20 found; start..end, strand, type, name):
    567..1427    -  CDS            AmpR: β-lactamase; bla; confers resistance to ampicillin, carbenicillin, and related antibiotics
   1428..1520    -  promoter       AmpR promoter: bla
   1601..2189    +  rep_origin     ori: high-copy-number ColE1/pMB1/pBR322/pUC origin of replication
   2375..2514    -  misc_feature   bom: basis of mobility region from pBR322
   2616..2807    -  CDS            rop: Rop protein, which maintains plasmids at low copy number; rop
   2824..3204    +  CDS            YPB1_ECOLX: Protein predicted: Swiss-Prot protein existence level 4. From Escherichia coli.
   3266..3330    -  CDS            TcR (fragment): tetracycline efflux protein; tet; confers resistance to tetracycline
   3345..3366    -  protein_bind   CAP binding site: CAP binding activates transcription in the presence of cAMP. E. coli catabolite activator protein
   3379..4461    -  CDS            lacI: lac repressor; lacI; The lac repressor binds to the lac operator to inhibit transcription in E. coli. This inhibition can be relieved by adding lactose or isopropyl-β-D-thiogalactopyranoside (IPTG).
   4462..4539    -  promoter       lacI promoter: lacI
   4547..4826    -  CDS            TcR (fragment): tetracycline efflux protein; tet; confers resistance to tetracycline
   4852..4870    +  promoter       T7 promoter: promoter for bacteriophage T7 RNA polymerase
   4871..4895    +  protein_bind   lac operator: The lac repressor binds to the lac operator to inhibit transcription in E. coli. This inhibition can be relieved by adding lactose or isopropyl-β-D-thiogalactopyranoside (IPTG). lac repressor encoded by lacI
   4910..4932    +  RBS            RBS: efficient ribosome binding site from bacteriophage T7 gene 10 (Olins and Rangwala, 1989)
   4982..5005    +  CDS            capTEV™ (fragment): composite tag for in vivo biotinylation, TEV protease cleavage, and 6xHis tagging
   5005..5598    +  CDS            R1A_SARS2 (fragment): Experimental evidence at protein level: Swiss-Prot protein existence level 1. [Non-structural protein 10]: Plays a pivotal role in viral transcription by stimulating both nsp14 3'-5' exoribonuclease and nsp16 2'-O-methyltransferase activities. Therefore plays an essential role in viral mRNAs cap methylation. From Severe acute respiratory syndrome coronavirus 2 (2019-nCoV) (SARS-CoV-2).
   5632..5673    +  CDS            S-Tag (fragment): affinity and epitope tag derived from pancreatic ribonuclease A
   5703..5720    +  CDS            SET1 (fragment): solubility-enhancement tag derived from T7 phage gene 10B
   5728..5775    +  terminator     T7 terminator: transcription terminator for bacteriophage T7 RNA polymerase
   5812..452     +  rep_origin     f1 ori (across the origin) (sequence partly withheld): f1 bacteriophage origin of replication; arrow indicates direction of (+) strand synthesis
