[The description below was written by a language model from this plasmid's Addgene catalogue record and pLannotate feature annotations shown in this document.]
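Description:
pTKA002 is a bacterial expression plasmid built on the pET46 backbone that produces SARS-CoV-2 non-structural protein 8 (nsp8) under IPTG control. At about 5.8 kb, it is maintained in E. coli by a ColE1/pBR322-type origin together with the rop gene and the bom region. This arrangement keeps copy number low, consistent with the catalogue entry, even though the origin annotation carries a generic high-copy label. Selection is by ampicillin through the β-lactamase gene and its own promoter. An f1 origin is also present, along with small tetracycline-resistance fragments that are nonfunctional remnants of the pBR322 lineage.

The expression cassette is a standard T7lac arrangement. A T7 promoter is followed directly by a lac operator and the strong T7 gene 10 ribosome binding site, and transcription ends at a T7 terminator. The plasmid-borne lacI gene supplies repressor that holds the promoter off until IPTG is added, and expression requires a host that provides T7 RNA polymerase. The nsp8 coding region, roughly 600 bp, was inserted by ligation-independent cloning. The feature table annotates it as a fragment of the SARS-CoV-2 replicase polyprotein 1a; the nsp10 text in that annotation is generic polyprotein description, not the identity of the insert. The record lists an N-terminal 6xHis tag with enterokinase and TEV protease sites, which allows metal-affinity purification followed by tag removal. A short TEV-related match lies immediately upstream of the insert. S-Tag and SET1 fragments lie downstream of the insert, but the record does not indicate that they are translated. The associated work concerns large-scale recombinant production of SARS-CoV-2 proteins for structural and high-throughput studies.
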