Addgene plasmid #164578: pTKA002
Purpose: Expresses SARS-CoV-2 nsp8 from a pET46 backbone for IPTG-inducible bacterial expression
Depositing lab: Robert Kirchdoerfer. Depositing organization: University of Wisconsin, Madison. Publication: Large-Scale Recombinant Production of the SARS-CoV-2 Proteome for High-Throughput and Structural Biology Applications. Altincekic N, Korn SM, Qureshi NS, Dujardin M, Ninot-Pedrosa M, Abele R, Abi Saad MJ, Alfano C, Almeida FCL, Alshamleh I, de Amorim GC, Anderson TK, Anobom CD, Anorma C, Bains JK, Bax A, Blackledge M, Blechar J, Bockmann A, Brigandat L, Bula A, Butikofer M, Camacho-Zarco AR, Carlomagno T, Caruso IP, Ceylan B, Chaikuad A, Chu F, Cole L, Crosby MG, de Jesus V, Dhamotharan K, Felli IC, Ferner J, Fleischmann Y, Fogeron ML, Fourkiotis NK, Fuks C, Furtig B, Gallo A, Gande SL, Gerez JA, Ghosh D, Gomes-Neto F, Gorbatyuk O, Guseva S, Hacker C, Hafner S, Hao B, Hargittay B, Henzler-Wildman K, Hoch JC, Hohmann KF, Hutchison MT, Jaudzems K, Jovic K, Kaderli J, Kalnins G, Kanepe I, Kirchdoerfer RN, Kirkpatrick J, Knapp S, Krishnathas R, Kutz F, Zur Lage S, Lambertz R, Lang A, Laurents D, Lecoq L, Linhard V, Lohr F, Malki A, Bessa LM, Martin RW, Matzel T, Maurin D, McNutt SW, Mebus-Antunes NC, Meier BH, Meiser N, Mompean M, Monaca E, Montserret R, Marino Perez L, Moser C, Muhle-Goll C, Neves-Martins TC, Ni X, Norton-Baker B, Pierattelli R, Pontoriero L, Pustovalova Y, Ohlenschlager O, Orts J, Da Poian AT, Pyper DJ, Richter C, Riek R, Rienstra CM, Robertson A, Pinheiro AS, Sabbatella R, Salvi N, Saxena K, Schulte L, Schiavina M, Schwalbe H, Silber M, Almeida MDS, Sprague-Piercy MA, Spyroulias GA, Sreeramulu S, Tants JN, Tars K, Torres F, Tows S, Trevino MA, Trucks S, Tsika AC, Varga K, Wang Y, Weber ME, Weigand JE, Wiedemann C, Wirmer-Bartoschek J, Wirtz Martin MA, Zehnder J, Hengesbach M, Schlundt A. Front Mol Biosci. 2021 May 10;8:653148. doi: 10.3389/fmolb.2021.653148. eCollection 2021. PubMed 34041264.
Backbone
  Vector backbone: pET46
  Backbone size w/o insert (bp): 5200
  Total vector size (bp): 5800
  Vector type: Bacterial Expression
Growth in bacteria
  Bacterial resistance: Ampicillin, 100 μg/mL
  Growth temperature: 37°C
  Growth strain: DH5alpha
  Copy number: Low Copy
Gene/Insert
  Gene/Insert name: nsp8 (alt name: non-structural protein 8)
  Species: SARS-CoV-2
  GenBank ID: MN988668.1
  Promoter: T7 Promoter
  Tag / fusion protein: 6xHis, Ek, TEV (N terminal on backbone)
  Cloning method: Ligation Independent Cloning
  Sequencing primers: 5′ TAA TAC GAC TCA CTA TAG GG; 3′ GCT AGT TAT TGC TCA GCG G
Terms and licenses: Academic/Nonprofit Terms; Industry Terms: Not Available to Industry
How to cite: pTKA002 was a gift from Robert Kirchdoerfer (Addgene plasmid # 164578 ; http://n2t.net/addgene:164578 ; RRID:Addgene_164578)
